Addgene plasmid #72253: pCDH-EF1-DIO-copGFP
Purpose: Express copGFP under EF-1 promoter when Cre is expressed by another vector
Depositing lab: Kazuhiro Oka. Depositing organization: Baylor College of Medicine.
Backbone
  Vector backbone: pCDH-CMV-MCS
  Backbone manufacturer: Systembio
  Total vector size (bp): 8164
  Modifications to backbone: ClaI to KpnI was removed and replaced with EF1 promoter and WPRE
  Vector type: Lentiviral, Cre/Lox
Growth in bacteria
  Bacterial resistance: Ampicillin, 100 μg/mL
  Growth temperature: 37°C
  Growth strain: NEB Stable
  Copy number: High Copy
Gene/Insert
  Gene/Insert name: copGFP
  Species: Synthetic
  Insert size (bp): 755
  Promoter: elongation factor-1
  Cloning method: Restriction Enzyme; 5′ cloning site AscI (not destroyed); 3′ cloning site NheI (not destroyed)
  Sequencing primers: 5′ GCA CTT GAT GTA ATT CTC C; 3′ CAACACCACGGAATTGTCAG
Terms and licenses: Academic/Nonprofit Terms; Industry Terms: Not Available to Industry
How to cite: pCDH-EF1-DIO-copGFP was a gift from Kazuhiro Oka (Addgene plasmid # 72253 ; http://n2t.net/addgene:72253 ; RRID:Addgene_72253)
