[The description below was written by a language model from this plasmid's Addgene catalogue record and pLannotate feature annotations shown in this document.]
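Description:
pCDH-EF1-DIO-copGFP is an 8,164 bp HIV-1-based lentiviral transfer plasmid derived from the pCDH-CMV-MCS backbone, in which the ClaI–KpnI region was replaced with an EF-1α promoter and a WPRE. It is propagated in E. coli through a high-copy ColE1/pUC-type origin with ampicillin selection (AmpR). The viral portion follows the usual third-generation layout. An RSV promoter fused to a truncated 5' LTR drives genomic RNA production in packaging cells. This is followed by the Ψ packaging signal with a gag fragment, the Rev response element, an env fragment and the cPPT/CTS. A second truncated LTR lies downstream of the cargo, followed by an SV40 poly(A) signal and SV40 origin. The short annotated fragments of lac elements, rop, bom, small t antigen and nef appear to be backbone remnants or homology hits, not functional parts.

The payload is a Cre-dependent "double-floxed inverted orientation" (DIO) cassette. The copGFP coding sequence, a green fluorescent protein from the copepod Pontellina plumata, was cloned between AscI and NheI sites and lies on the reverse strand relative to the EF-1α promoter. It is flanked on one side by a forward lox2272/loxP pair and on the other by an inverted lox2272/loxP pair. Without Cre, the promoter reads the antisense strand and no fluorescent protein is made. When Cre is present, recombination between one compatible pair inverts the cassette, and excision between the other pair then locks it in the sense orientation, allowing strong constitutive expression. The downstream WPRE enhances transcript stability and expression. The construct is intended to report or label cells that receive Cre from a separate vector, and it carries no mammalian selection marker according to the record.
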