Features (pLannotate 1.2.2; 32 found; start..end, strand, type, name):
      6..227     +  promoter       RSV promoter: Rous sarcoma virus enhancer/promoter
    234..414     +  LTR            5' LTR (truncated): truncated 5' long terminal repeat (LTR) from HIV-1
    458..583     +  misc_feature   HIV-1 Ψ: packaging signal of human immunodeficiency virus type 1
    567..905     +  CDS            HIV-1 gag (fragment): gag protein from human immunodeficiency virus 1; gag
   1025..1361    +  ncRNA          RRE: Accession: RF00036 - HIV Rev response element
   1397..1786    +  CDS            env (fragment): ENV_HV1H2 - Experimental evidence at protein level: Swiss-Prot protein existence level 1. [Transmembrane protein gp41]: Acts as a class I viral fusion protein. Under the current model, the protein has at least 3 conformational states: pre-fusion native state, pre-hairpin intermediate state, and post-fusion hairpin state. During fusion of viral and target intracellular membranes, the coiled coil regions (heptad repeats) assume a trimer-of-hairpins structure, positioning the fusion peptide in close proximity to the C-terminal region of the ectodomain. The formation of this structure appears to d
   1810..1927    +  misc_feature   cPPT/CTS: central polypurine tract and central termination sequence of HIV-1
   1952..2018    +  CDS            small t antigen (fragment): SV40 (simian virus 40) small t antigen
   2025..3203    +  promoter       EF-1α promoter: strong constitutive promoter for human elongation factor EF-1α
   3210..3227    +  misc_feature   MCS (fragment): pUC18/19 multiple cloning site
   3234..3267    +  protein_bind   lox2272: Cre-mediated recombination occurs in the 8-bp core sequence (GGATACTT). lox2272 sites are compatible with each other, but incompatible with loxP or loxN sites (Lee and Saito, 1988). Cre recombinase
   3268..3317    -  intron         β-globin intron (fragment): internally truncated intron from human β-globin
   3318..3351    +  protein_bind   loxP: Cre-mediated recombination occurs in the 8-bp core sequence (GCATACAT). Cre recombinase
   3432..4096    -  CDS            CopGFP (fragment): green fluorescent protein 2 from Pontellina plumata, also known as ppluGFP2 (Shagin et al., 2004)
   4129..4162    -  protein_bind   lox2272: Cre-mediated recombination occurs in the 8-bp core sequence (GGATACTT). lox2272 sites are compatible with each other, but incompatible with loxP or loxN sites (Lee and Saito, 1988). Cre recombinase
   4163..4212    -  intron         β-globin intron (fragment): internally truncated intron from human β-globin
   4213..4246    -  protein_bind   loxP: Cre-mediated recombination occurs in the 8-bp core sequence (GCATACAT). Cre recombinase
   4259..4847    +  misc_feature   WPRE: woodchuck hepatitis virus posttranscriptional regulatory element
   4842..4949    +  CDS            nef (fragment): NEF_SIVS4 - Experimental evidence at protein level: Swiss-Prot protein existence level 1. Interferes with TCR signaling from the cell membrane. Interacts with CD247/TCRZ (TCR zeta chain) and exert potent down- regulation of cell surface TCR/CD3 complexes. From Simian immunodeficiency virus (isolate F236/smH4) (SIV-sm) (Simian immunodeficiency virus sooty mangabey monkey).
   4974..5154    +  LTR            5' LTR (truncated): truncated 5' long terminal repeat (LTR) from HIV-1
   5226..5347    +  polyA_signal   SV40 poly(A) signal: SV40 polyadenylation signal
   5366..5501    +  rep_origin     SV40 ori: SV40 origin of replication
   5563..5579    -  protein_bind   lac operator: The lac repressor binds to the lac operator to inhibit transcription in E. coli. This inhibition can be relieved by adding lactose or isopropyl-β-D-thiogalactopyranoside (IPTG). lac repressor encoded by lacI
   5587..5617    -  promoter       lac promoter: promoter for the E. coli lac operon
   5632..5653    -  protein_bind   CAP binding site: CAP binding activates transcription in the presence of cAMP. E. coli catabolite activator protein
   5666..5758    -  CDS            lacI (fragment): lac repressor; lacI; The lac repressor binds to the lac operator to inhibit transcription in E. coli. This inhibition can be relieved by adding lactose or isopropyl-β-D-thiogalactopyranoside (IPTG).
   5941..6529    -  rep_origin     ori: high-copy-number ColE1/pMB1/pBR322/pUC origin of replication
   6700..7560    -  CDS            AmpR: β-lactamase; bla; confers resistance to ampicillin, carbenicillin, and related antibiotics
   7561..7665    -  promoter       AmpR promoter: bla
   7760..7795    +  CDS            rop (fragment): Rop protein, which maintains plasmids at low copy number; rop
   7897..7996    +  misc_feature   bom (fragment): basis of mobility region from pBR322
   8002..8156    -  CDS            lacZα (fragment): LacZα fragment of β-galactosidase; lacZ fragment
>Addgene plasmid #72253 | pCDH-EF1-DIO-copGFP | depositor full sequence | sequence record 131724 | plasmid sequence
ACGCGTGTAGTCTTATGCAATACTCTTGTAGTCTTGCAACATGGTAACGATGAGTTAGCAACATGCCTTA
CAAGGAGAGAAAAAGCACCGTGCATGCCGATTGGTGGAAGTAAGGTGGTACGATCGTGCCTTATTAGGAA
GGCAACAGACGGGTCTGACATGGATTGGACGAACCACTGAATTGCCGCATTGCAGAGATATTGTATTTAA
GTGCCTAGCTCGATACAATAAACGGGTCTCTCTGGTTAGACCAGATCTGAGCCTGGGAGCTCTCTGGCTA
ACTAGGGAACCCACTGCTTAAGCCTCAATAAAGCTTGCCTTGAGTGCTTCAAGTAGTGTGTGCCCGTCTG
TTGTGTGACTCTGGTAACTAGAGATCCCTCAGACCCTTTTAGTCAGTGTGGAAAATCTCTAGCAGTGGCG
CCCGAACAGGGACCTGAAAGCGAAAGGGAAACCAGAGCTCTCTCGACGCAGGACTCGGCTTGCTGAAGCG
CGCACGGCAAGAGGCGAGGGGCGGCGACTGGTGAGTACGCCAAAAATTTTGACTAGCGGAGGCTAGAAGG
AGAGAGATGGGTGCGAGAGCGTCAGTATTAAGCGGGGGAGAATTAGATCGCGATGGGAAAAAATTCGGTT
AAGGCCAGGGGGAAAGAAAAAATATAAATTAAAACATATAGTATGGGCAAGCAGGGAGCTAGAACGATTC
GCAGTTAATCCTGGCCTGTTAGAAACATCAGAAGGCTGTAGACAAATACTGGGACAGCTACAACCATCCC
TTCAGACAGGATCAGAAGAACTTAGATCATTATATAATACAGTAGCAACCCTCTATTGTGTGCATCAAAG
GATAGAGATAAAAGACACCAAGGAAGCTTTAGACAAGATAGAGGAAGAGCAAAACAAAAGTAAGACCACC
GCACAGCAAGCGGCCACTGATCTTCAGACCTGGAGGAGGAGATATGAGGGACAATTGGAGAAGTGAATTA
TATAAATATAAAGTAGTAAAAATTGAACCATTAGGAGTAGCACCCACCAAGGCAAAGAGAAGAGTGGTGC
AGAGAGAAAAAAGAGCAGTGGGAATAGGAGCTTTGTTCCTTGGGTTCTTGGGAGCAGCAGGAAGCACTAT
GGGCGCAGCCTCAATGACGCTGACGGTACAGGCCAGACAATTATTGTCTGGTATAGTGCAGCAGCAGAAC
AATTTGCTGAGGGCTATTGAGGCGCAACAGCATCTGTTGCAACTCACAGTCTGGGGCATCAAGCAGCTCC
AGGCAAGAATCCTGGCTGTGGAAAGATACCTAAAGGATCAACAGCTCCTGGGGATTTGGGGTTGCTCTGG
AAAACTCATTTGCACCACTGCTGTGCCTTGGAATGCTAGTTGGAGTAATAAATCTCTGGAACAGATTGGA
ATCACACGACCTGGATGGAGTGGGACAGAGAAATTAACAATTACACAAGCTTAATACACTCCTTAATTGA
AGAATCGCAAAACCAGCAAGAAAAGAATGAACAAGAATTATTGGAATTAGATAAATGGGCAAGTTTGTGG
AATTGGTTTAACATAACAAATTGGCTGTGGTATATAAAATTATTCATAATGATAGTAGGAGGCTTGGTAG
GTTTAAGAATAGTTTTTGCTGTACTTTCTATAGTGAATAGAGTTAGGCAGGGATATTCACCATTATCGTT
TCAGACCCACCTCCCAACCCCGAGGGGACCCGACAGGCCCGAAGGAATAGAAGAAGAAGGTGGAGAGAGA
GACAGAGACAGATCCATTCGATTAGTGAACGGATCTCGACGGTATCGGTATCGGTTAACTTTTAAAAGAA
AAGGGGGGATTGGGGGGTACAGTGCAGGGGAAAGAATAGTAGACATAATAGCAACAGACATACAAACTAA
AGAATTACAAAAACAAATTACAAAAATTCAAAATTTTATCGATATCGATAGCTTTGCAAAGATGGATAAA
GTTTTAAACAGAGAGGAATCTTTGCAGCTAATGGACCTTCTAGGTCTTGAAAGGAGTGGGAATTGGCTCC
GGTGCCCGTCAGTGGGCAGAGCGCACATCGCCCACAGTCCCCGAGAAGTTGGGGGGAGGGGTCGGCAATT
GAACCGGTGCCTAGAGAAGGTGGCGCGGGGTAAACTGGGAAAGTGATGTCGTGTACTGGCTCCGCCTTTT
TCCCGAGGGTGGGGGAGAACCGTATATAAGTGCAGTAGTCGCCGTGAACGTTCTTTTTCGCAACGGGTTT
GCCGCCAGAACACAGGTAAGTGCCGTGTGTGGTTCCCGCGGGCCTGGCCTCTTTACGGGTTATGGCCCTT
GCGTGCCTTGAATTACTTCCACCTGGCTGCAGTACGTGATTCTTGATCCCGAGCTTCGGGTTGGAAGTGG
GTGGGAGAGTTCGAGGCCTTGCGCTTAAGGAGCCCCTTCGCCTCGTGCTTGAGTTGAGGCCTGGCCTGGG
CGCTGGGGCCGCCGCGTGCGAATCTGGTGGCACCTTCGCGCCTGTCTCGCTGCTTTCGATAAGTCTCTAG
CCATTTAAAATTTTTGATGACCTGCTGCGACGCTTTTTTTCTGGCAAGATAGTCTTGTAAATGCGGGCCA
AGATCTGCACACTGGTATTTCGGTTTTTGGGGCCGCGGGCGGCGACGGGGCCCGTGCGTCCCAGCGCACA
TGTTCGGCGAGGCGGGGCCTGCGAGCGCGGCCACCGAGAATCGGACGGGGGTAGTCTCAAGCTGGCCGGC
CTGCTCTGGTGCCTGGCCTCGCGCCGCCGTGTATCGCCCCGCCCTGGGCGGCAAGGCTGGCCCGGTCGGC
ACCAGTTGCGTGAGCGGAAAGATGGCCGCTTCCCGGCCCTGCTGCAGGGAGCTCAAAATGGAGGACGCGG
CGCTCGGGAGAGCGGGCGGGTGAGTCACCCACACAAAGGAAAAGGGCCTTTCCGTCCTCAGCCGTCGCTT
CATGTGACTCCACGGAGTACCGGGCGCCGTCCAGGCACCTCGATTAGTTCTCGAGCTTTTGGAGTACGTC
GTCTTTAGGTTGGGGGGAGGGGTTTTATGCGATGGAGTTTCCCCACACTGAGTGGGTGGAGACTGAAGTT
AGGCCAGCTTGGCACTTGATGTAATTCTCCTTGGAATTTGCCCTTTTTGAGTTTGGATCTTGGTTCATTC
TCAAGCCTCAGACAGTGGTTCAAAGTTTTTTTCTTCCATTTCAGGTGTCGTGAGGAATTGGATCCTCTAG
AGTCGACTCCGGAATAACTTCGTATAGGATACTTTATACGAAGTTATGCAGAATGGTAGCTGGATTGTAG
CTGCTATTAGCAATATGAAACCTCTTAATAACTTCGTATAGCATACATTATACGAAGTTATGGCGCGCCT
TAGCGAGATCCGGTGGAGCCGGGTCCGGCGGTGCCGTCCACGGCAGAATTGGACGACTGAGCGCGGGATC
TGGCGAAGGCAATGGGGGTCTTGAAGGCGTGCTGGTACTCCACGATGCCCAGCTCGGTGTTGCTGTGCAG
CTCCTCCACGCGGCGGAAGGCGAACATGGGGCCCCCGTTCTGCAGGATGCTGGGGTGGATGGCGCTCTTG
AAGTGCATGTGGCTGTCCACCACGAAGCTGTAGTAGCCGCCGTCGCGCAGGCTGAAGGTGCGGGCGAAGC
TGCCCACCAGCACGTTATCGCCCATGGGGTGCAGGTGCTCCACGGTGGCGTTGCTGCGGATGATCTTGTC
GGTGAAGATCACGCTGTCCTCGGGGAAGCCGGTGCCCACCACCTTGAAGTCGCCGATCACGCGGCCGGCC
TCGTAGCGGTAGCTGAAGCTCACGTGCAGCACGCCGCCGTCCTCGTACTTCTCGATGCGGGTGTTGGTGT
AGCCGCCGTTGTTGATGGCGTGCAGGAAGGGGTTCTCGTAGCCGCTGGGGTAGGTGCCGAAGTGGTAGAA
GCCGTAGCCCATCACGTGGCTCAGCAGGTAGGGGCTGAAGGTCAGGGCGCCTTTGGTGCTCTTCATCTTG
TTGGTCATGCGGCCCTGCTTGGGGGTGCCCTCTCCGCCGCCCACCAGCTCGAACTCCACGCCGTTCAGGG
TGCCGGTGATGCGGCACTCGATCTCCATGGCGGGCAGGCCGCTCTCGTCGCTCTCCATGGTGGCTAGCAT
AACTTCGTATAAAGTATCCTATACGAAGTTATTTGCCTTAACCCAGAAATTATCACTGTTATTCTTTAGA
ATGGTGCAAAGAATAACTTCGTATAATGTATGCTATACGAAGTTATGAATTCGTCGACAATCAACCTCTG
GATTACAAAATTTGTGAAAGATTGACTGGTATTCTTAACTATGTTGCTCCTTTTACGCTATGTGGATACG
CTGCTTTAATGCCTTTGTATCATGCTATTGCTTCCCGTATGGCTTTCATTTTCTCCTCCTTGTATAAATC
CTGGTTGCTGTCTCTTTATGAGGAGTTGTGGCCCGTTGTCAGGCAACGTGGCGTGGTGTGCACTGTGTTT
GCTGACGCAACCCCCACTGGTTGGGGCATTGCCACCACCTGTCAGCTCCTTTCCGGGACTTTCGCTTTCC
CCCTCCCTATTGCCACGGCGGAACTCATCGCCGCCTGCCTTGCCCGCTGCTGGACAGGGGCTCGGCTGTT
GGGCACTGACAATTCCGTGGTGTTGTCGGGGAAATCATCGTCCTTTCCTTGGCTGCTCGCCTGTGTTGCC
ACCTGGATTCTGCGCGGGACGTCCTTCTGCTACGTCCCTTCGGCCCTCAATCCAGCGGACCTTCCTTCCC
GCGGCCTGCTGCCGGCTCTGCGGCCTCTTCCGCGTCTTCGCCTTCGCCCTCAGACGAGTCGGATCTCCCT
TTGGGCCGCCTCCCCGCCTGGTACCTTTAAGACCAATGACTTACAAGGCAGCTGTAGATCTTAGCCACTT
TTTAAAAGAAAAGGGGGGACTGGAAGGGCTAATTCACTCCCAACGAAAATAAGATCTGCTTTTTGCTTGT
ACTGGGTCTCTCTGGTTAGACCAGATCTGAGCCTGGGAGCTCTCTGGCTAACTAGGGAACCCACTGCTTA
AGCCTCAATAAAGCTTGCCTTGAGTGCTTCAAGTAGTGTGTGCCCGTCTGTTGTGTGACTCTGGTAACTA
GAGATCCCTCAGACCCTTTTAGTCAGTGTGGAAAATCTCTAGCAGTAGTAGTTCATGTCATCTTATTATT
CAGTATTTATAACTTGCAAAGAAATGAATATCAGAGAGTGAGAGGAACTTGTTTATTGCAGCTTATAATG
GTTACAAATAAAGCAATAGCATCACAAATTTCACAAATAAAGCATTTTTTTCACTGCATTCTAGTTGTGG
TTTGTCCAAACTCATCAATGTATCTTATCATGTCTGGCTCTAGCTATCCCGCCCCTAACTCCGCCCAGTT
CCGCCCATTCTCCGCCCCATGGCTGACTAATTTTTTTTATTTATGCAGAGGCCGAGGCCGCCTCGGCCTC
TGAGCTATTCCAGAAGTAGTGAGGAGGCTTTTTTGGAGGCCTAGACTTTTGCAGAGACGGCCCAAATTCG
TAATCATGGTCATAGCTGTTTCCTGTGTGAAATTGTTATCCGCTCACAATTCCACACAACATACGAGCCG
GAAGCATAAAGTGTAAAGCCTGGGGTGCCTAATGAGTGAGCTAACTCACATTAATTGCGTTGCGCTCACT
GCCCGCTTTCCAGTCGGGAAACCTGTCGTGCCAGCTGCATTAATGAATCGGCCAACGCGCGGGGAGAGGC
GGTTTGCGTATTGGGCGCTCTTCCGCTTCCTCGCTCACTGACTCGCTGCGCTCGGTCGTTCGGCTGCGGC
GAGCGGTATCAGCTCACTCAAAGGCGGTAATACGGTTATCCACAGAATCAGGGGATAACGCAGGAAAGAA
CATGTGAGCAAAAGGCCAGCAAAAGGCCAGGAACCGTAAAAAGGCCGCGTTGCTGGCGTTTTTCCATAGG
CTCCGCCCCCCTGACGAGCATCACAAAAATCGACGCTCAAGTCAGAGGTGGCGAAACCCGACAGGACTAT
AAAGATACCAGGCGTTTCCCCCTGGAAGCTCCCTCGTGCGCTCTCCTGTTCCGACCCTGCCGCTTACCGG
ATACCTGTCCGCCTTTCTCCCTTCGGGAAGCGTGGCGCTTTCTCATAGCTCACGCTGTAGGTATCTCAGT
TCGGTGTAGGTCGTTCGCTCCAAGCTGGGCTGTGTGCACGAACCCCCCGTTCAGCCCGACCGCTGCGCCT
TATCCGGTAACTATCGTCTTGAGTCCAACCCGGTAAGACACGACTTATCGCCACTGGCAGCAGCCACTGG
TAACAGGATTAGCAGAGCGAGGTATGTAGGCGGTGCTACAGAGTTCTTGAAGTGGTGGCCTAACTACGGC
TACACTAGAAGGACAGTATTTGGTATCTGCGCTCTGCTGAAGCCAGTTACCTTCGGAAAAAGAGTTGGTA
GCTCTTGATCCGGCAAACAAACCACCGCTGGTAGCGGTGGTTTTTTTGTTTGCAAGCAGCAGATTACGCG
CAGAAAAAAAGGATCTCAAGAAGATCCTTTGATCTTTTCTACGGGGTCTGACGCTCAGTGGAACGAAAAC
TCACGTTAAGGGATTTTGGTCATGAGATTATCAAAAAGGATCTTCACCTAGATCCTTTTAAATTAAAAAT
GAAGTTTTAAATCAATCTAAAGTATATATGAGTAAACTTGGTCTGACAGTTACCAATGCTTAATCAGTGA
GGCACCTATCTCAGCGATCTGTCTATTTCGTTCATCCATAGTTGCCTGACTCCCCGTCGTGTAGATAACT
ACGATACGGGAGGGCTTACCATCTGGCCCCAGTGCTGCAATGATACCGCGAGACCCACGCTCACCGGCTC
CAGATTTATCAGCAATAAACCAGCCAGCCGGAAGGGCCGAGCGCAGAAGTGGTCCTGCAACTTTATCCGC
CTCCATCCAGTCTATTAATTGTTGCCGGGAAGCTAGAGTAAGTAGTTCGCCAGTTAATAGTTTGCGCAAC
GTTGTTGCCATTGCTACAGGCATCGTGGTGTCACGCTCGTCGTTTGGTATGGCTTCATTCAGCTCCGGTT
CCCAACGATCAAGGCGAGTTACATGATCCCCCATGTTGTGCAAAAAAGCGGTTAGCTCCTTCGGTCCTCC
GATCGTTGTCAGAAGTAAGTTGGCCGCAGTGTTATCACTCATGGTTATGGCAGCACTGCATAATTCTCTT
ACTGTCATGCCATCCGTAAGATGCTTTTCTGTGACTGGTGAGTACTCAACCAAGTCATTCTGAGAATAGT
GTATGCGGCGACCGAGTTGCTCTTGCCCGGCGTCAATACGGGATAATACCGCGCCACATAGCAGAACTTT
AAAAGTGCTCATCATTGGAAAACGTTCTTCGGGGCGAAAACTCTCAAGGATCTTACCGCTGTTGAGATCC
AGTTCGATGTAACCCACTCGTGCACCCAACTGATCTTCAGCATCTTTTACTTTCACCAGCGTTTCTGGGT
GAGCAAAAACAGGAAGGCAAAATGCCGCAAAAAAGGGAATAAGGGCGACACGGAAATGTTGAATACTCAT
ACTCTTCCTTTTTCAATATTATTGAAGCATTTATCAGGGTTATTGTCTCATGAGCGGATACATATTTGAA
TGTATTTAGAAAAATAAACAAATAGGGGTTCCGCGCACATTTCCCCGAAAAGTGCCACCTGACGTCTAAG
AAACCATTATTATCATGACATTAACCTATAAAAATAGGCGTATCACGAGGCCCTTTCGTCTCGCGCGTTT
CGGTGATGACGGTGAAAACCTCTGACACATGCAGCTCCCGGAGACGGTCACAGCTTGTCTGTAAGCGGAT
GCCGGGAGCAGACAAGCCCGTCAGGGCGCGTCAGCGGGTGTTGGCGGGTGTCGGGGCTGGCTTAACTATG
CGGCATCAGAGCAGATTGTACTGAGAGTGCACCATATGCGGTGTGAAATACCGCACAGATGCGTAAGGAG
AAAATACCGCATCAGGCGCCATTCGCCATTCAGGCTGCGCAACTGTTGGGAAGGGCGATCGGTGCGGGCC
TCTTCGCTATTACGCCAGCTGGCGAAAGGGGGATGTGCTGCAAGGCGATTAAGTTGGGTAACGCCAGGGT
TTTCCCAGTCACGACGTTGTAAAACGACGGCCAGTGCCAAGCTG
