>Addgene plasmid #72253 | pCDH-EF1-DIO-copGFP | addgene partial sequence | sequence record 134472 | EF1a-F 5'-TCAAGCCTCAGACAGTGGTTC-3'
ATTGGATCCTCTAGAGTCGACTCCGGAATAACTTCGTATAGGATACTTTATACGAAGTTATGCAGAATGG
TAGCTGGATTGTAGCTGCTATTAGCAATATGAAACCTCTTAATAACTTCGTATAGCATACATTATACGAA
GTTATGGCGCGCCTTAGCGAGATCCGGTGGAGCCGGGTCCGGCGGTGCCGTCCACGGCAGAATTGGACGA
CTGAGCGCGGGATCTGGCGAAGGCAATGGGGGTCTTGAAGGCGTGCTGGTACTCCACGATGCCCAGCTCG
GTGTTGCTGTGCAGCTCCTCCACGCGGCGGAAGGCGAACATGGGGCCCCCGTTCTGCAGGATGCTGGGGT
GGATGGCGCTCTTGAAGTGCATGTGGCTGTCCACCACGAAGCTGTAGTAGCCGCCGTCGCGCAGGCTGAA
GGTGCGGGCGAAGCTGCCCACCAGCACGTTATCGCCCATGGGGTGCAGGTGCTCCACGGTGGCGTTGCTG
CGGATGATCTTGTCGGTGAAGATCACGCTGTCCTCGGGGAAGCCGGTGCCCACCACCTTGAAGTCGCCGA
TCACGCGGCCGGCCTCGTAGCGGTAGCTGAAGCTCACGTGCAGCACGCCGCCGTCCTCGTACTTCTCGAT
GCGGGTGTTGGTGTAGCCGCCGTTGTTGATGGCGTGCAGGAAGGGGTTCTCGTAGCCGCTGGGGTAGGTG
CCGAAGTGGTAGAAGCCGTAGCCCATCACGTGGCTCAGCAGGTAGGGGCTGAAGGTCAGGGCGCCTTTGG
TGCTCTTCATCTTGTTGGTCATGCGGCCCTGCTTGGGGGTGCCCTCTCCGCCGCCCACCAGCTCGAACTC
CACGCCGTTCAGG
