>Addgene plasmid #72253 | pCDH-EF1-DIO-copGFP | addgene partial sequence | sequence record 134475 | WPRE-R 5'-CATAGCGTAAAAGGAGCAACA-3'
TCCAGAGGTTGATTGTCGACGAATTCATAACTTCGTATAGCATACATTATACGAAGTTATTCTTTGCACC
ATTCTAAAGAATAACAGTGATAATTTCTGGGTTAAGGCAAATAACTTCGTATAGGATACTTTATACGAAG
TTATGCTAGCCACCATGGAGAGCGACGAGAGCGGCCTGCCCGCCATGGAGATCGAGTGCCGCATCACCGG
CACCCTGAACGGCGTGGAGTTCGAGCTGGTGGGCGGCGGAGAGGGCACCCCCAAGCAGGGCCGCATGACC
AACAAGATGAAGAGCACCAAAGGCGCCCTGACCTTCAGCCCCTACCTGCTGAGCCACGTGATGGGCTACG
GCTTCTACCACTTCGGCACCTACCCCAGCGGCTACGAGAACCCCTTCCTGCACGCCATCAACAACGGCGG
CTACACCAACACCCGCATCGAGAAGTACGAGGACGGCGGCGTGCTGCACGTGAGCTTCAGCTACCGCTAC
GAGGCCGGCCGCGTGATCGGCGACTTCAAGGTGGTGGGCACCGGCTTCCCCGAGGACAGCGTGATCTTCA
CCGACAAGATCATCCGCAGCAACGCCACCGTGGAGCACCTGCACCCCATGGGCGATAACGTGCTGGTGGG
CAGCTTCGCCCGCACCTTCAGCCTGCGCGACGGCGGCTACTACAGCTTCGTGGTGGACAGCCACATGCAC
TTCAAGAGCGCCATCCACCCCAGCATCCTGCAGAACGGGGGCCCCATGTTCGCCTTCCGCCGCGTGGAGG
AGCTGCACAGCAACACCGAGCTGGGCATCGTGGAGTACCAGCACGCCTTCAAGACCCCCATTGCCTTCGC
CAGATCCCGCGCTCAGTCGTCCAATTCTGCCGTG
